>Addgene plasmid #210978 | pNLF1-N_CCT5:1-541 | addgene full sequence | sequence record 423318 | Addgene NGS Result
TCAATATTGGCCATTAGCCATATTATTCATTGGTTATATAGCATAAATCAATATTGGCTATTGGCCATTG
CATACGTTGTATCTATATCATAATATGTACATTTATATTGGCTCATGTCCAATATGACCGCCATGTTGGC
ATTGATTATTGACTAGTTATTAATAGTAATCAATTACGGGGTCATTAGTTCATAGCCCATATATGGAGTT
CCGCGTTACATAACTTACGGTAAATGGCCCGCCTGGCTGACCGCCCAACGACCCCCGCCCATTGACGTCA
ATAATGACGTATGTTCCCATAGTAACGCCAATAGGGACTTTCCATTGACGTCAATGGGTGGAGTATTTAC
GGTAAACTGCCCACTTGGCAGTACATCAAGTGTATCATATGCCAAGTCCGCCCCCTATTGACGTCAATGA
CGGTAAATGGCCCGCCTGGCATTATGCCCAGTACATGACCTTACGGGACTTTCCTACTTGGCAGTACATC
TACGTATTAGTCATCGCTATTACCATGGTGATGCGGTTTTGGCAGTACACCAATGGGCGTGGATAGCGGT
TTGACTCACGGGGATTTCCAAGTCTCCACCCCATTGACGTCAATGGGAGTTTGTTTTGGCACCAAAATCA
ACGGGACTTTCCAAAATGTCGTAATAACCCCGCCCCGTTGACGCAAATGGGCGGTAGGCGTGTACGGTGG
GAGGTCTATATAAGCAGAGCTGGTTTAGTGAACCGTCAGATCACTAGAAGCTTTATTGCGGTAGTTTATC
ACAGTTAAATTGCTAACGCAGTCAGTGCTTCTGACACAACAGTCTCGAACTTAAGCTGCAGAAGTTGGTC
GTGAGGCACTGGGCAGGTAAGTATCAAGGTTACAAGACAGGTTTAAGGAGACCAATAGAAACTGGGCTTG
TCGAGACAGAGAAGACTCTTGCGTTTCTGATAGGCACCTATTGGTCTTACTGACATCCACTTTGCCTTTC
TCTCCACAGGTGTCCACTCCCAGTTCAATTACAGCTCTTAAGGCTAGAGTATTAATACGACTCACTATAG
GGCTAGCGCTCACCATGGTCTTCACACTCGAAGATTTCGTTGGGGACTGGCGACAGACAGCCGGCTACAA
CCTGGACCAAGTCCTTGAACAGGGAGGTGTGTCCAGTTTGTTTCAGAATCTCGGGGTGTCCGTAACTCCG
ATCCAAAGGATTGTCCTGAGCGGTGAAAATGGGCTGAAGATCGACATCCATGTCATCATCCCGTATGAAG
GTCTGAGCGGCGACCAAATGGGCCAGATCGAAAAAATTTTTAAGGTGGTGTACCCTGTGGATGATCATCA
CTTTAAGGTGATCCTGCACTATGGCACACTGGTAATCGACGGGGTTACGCCGAACATGATCGACTATTTC
GGACGGCCGTATGAAGGCATCGCCGTGTTCGACGGCAAAAAGATCACTGTAACAGGGACCCTGTGGAACG
GCAACAAAATTATCGACGAGCGCCTGATCAACCCCGACGGCTCCCTGCTGTTCCGAGTAACCATCAACGG
AGTGACCGGCTGGCGGCTGTGCGAACGCATTCTGGCGGGCTCGAGCGGCGCGATCGCTTCCGAATTCATG
GCGTCCATGGGGACCCTCGCCTTCGATGAATATGGGCGCCCTTTCCTCATCATCAAGGATCAGGACCGCA
AGTCCCGTCTTATGGGACTTGAGGCCCTCAAGTCTCATATAATGGCAGCAAAGGCTGTAGCAAATACAAT
GAGAACATCACTTGGACCAAATGGGCTTGATAAGATGATGGTGGATAAGGATGGGGATGTGACTGTAACT
AATGATGGGGCCACCATCTTAAGCATGATGGATGTTGATCATCAGATTGCCAAGCTGATGGTGGAACTGT
CCAAGTCTCAGGATGATGAAATTGGAGATGGAACCACAGGAGTGGTTGTCCTGGCTGGTGCCTTGTTAGA
AGAAGCGGAGCAATTGCTAGACCGAGGCATTCACCCAATCAGAATAGCCGATGGCTATGAGCAGGCTGCT
CGCGTTGCTATTGAACACCTGGACAAGATCAGCGATAGCGTCCTTGTTGACATAAAGGACACCGAACCCC
TGATTCAGACAGCAAAAACCACGCTGGGCTCCAAAGTGGTCAACAGTTGTCACCGACAGATGGCTGAGAT
TGCTGTGAATGCCGTCCTCACTGTAGCAGATATGGAGCGGAGAGACGTTGACTTTGAGCTTATCAAAGTA
GAAGGCAAAGTGGGCGGCAGGCTGGAGGACACTAAACTGATTAAGGGCGTGATTGTGGACAAGGATTTCA
GTCACCCACAGATGCCAAAAAAAGTGGAAGATGCGAAGATTGCAATTCTCACATGTCCATTTGAACCACC
CAAACCAAAAACAAAGCATAAGCTGGATGTGACCTCTGTCGAAGATTATAAAGCCCTTCAGAAATACGAA
AAGGAGAAATTTGAAGAGATGATTCAACAAATTAAAGAGACTGGTGCTAACCTAGCAATTTGTCAGTGGG
GCTTTGATGATGAAGCAAATCACTTACTTCTTCAGAACAACTTGCCTGCGGTTCGCTGGGTAGGAGGACC
TGAAATTGAGCTGATTGCCATCGCAACAGGAGGGCGGATCGTCCCCAGGTTCTCAGAGCTCACAGCCGAG
AAGCTGGGCTTTGCTGGTCTTGTACAGGAGATCTCATTTGGGACAACTAAGGATAAAATGCTGGTCATCG
AGCAGTGTAAGAACTCCAGAGCTGTAACCATTTTTATTAGAGGAGGAAATAAGATGATCATTGAGGAGGC
GAAACGATCCCTTCACGATGCTTTGTGTGTCATCCGGAACCTCATCCGCGATAATCGTGTGGTGTATGGA
GGAGGGGCTGCTGAGATATCCTGTGCCCTGGCAGTTAGCCAAGAGGCGGATAAGTGCCCCACCTTAGAAC
AGTATGCCATGAGAGCGTTTGCCGACGCACTGGAGGTCATCCCCATGGCCCTCTCTGAAAACAGTGGCAT
GAATCCCATCCAGACTATGACCGAAGTCCGAGCCAGACAGGTGAAGGAGATGAACCCTGCTCTTGGCATC
GACTGTTTGCACAAGGGGACAAATGATATGAAGCAACAGCATGTCATAGAAACCTTGATTGGCAAAAAGC
AACAGATATCTCTTGCAACACAAATGGTTAGAATGATTTTGAAGATTGATGACATTCGTAAGCCTGGAGA
ATCTGAAGAATAATAATCTAGATTTGGGCCCAATTCCTGCAGGATTTTGCGGCCGCTTGCTGAGTTGGCT
GCTGCCACCGCTGAGCAATAACTAGCATAACCCCTTGGCCGCTTCGAGCAGACATGATAAGATACATTGA
TGAGTTTGGACAAACCACAACTAGAATGCAGTGAAAAAAATGCTTTATTTGTGAAATTTGTGATGCTATT
GCTTTATTTGTAACCATTATAAGCTGCAATAAACAAGTTAACAACAACAATTGCATTCATTTTATGTTTC
AGGTTCAGGGGGAGATGTGGGAGGTTTTTTTAAGCAAGTAAAACCTCTACAAATGTGGTAAAATCGAATT
TTAACAAAATATTAACGCTTACAATTTCCTGATGCGGTATTTTCTCCTTACGCATCTGTGCGGTATTTCA
CACCGCATACGCGGATCTGCGCAGCACCATGGCCTGAAATAACCTCTGAAAGAGGAACTTGGTTAGGTAC
CTTCTGAGGCGGAAAGAACCAGCTGTGGAATGTGTGTCAGTTAGGGTGTGGAAAGTCCCCAGGCTCCCCA
GCAGGCAGAAGTATGCAAAGCATGCATCTCAATTAGTCAGCAACCAGGTGTGGAAAGTCCCCAGGCTCCC
CAGCAGGCAGAAGTATGCAAAGCATGCATCTCAATTAGTCAGCAACCATAGTCCCGCCCCTAACTCCGCC
CATCCCGCCCCTAACTCCGCCCAGTTCCGCCCATTCTCCGCCCCATGGCTGACTAATTTTTTTTATTTAT
GCAGAGGCCGAGGCCGCCTCGGCCTCTGAGCTATTCCAGAAGTAGTGAGGAGGCTTTTTTGGAGGCCTAG
GCTTTTGCAAAAAGCTCGATTCTTCTGACACTAGCGCCACCATGAAGAAGCCCGAACTCACCGCTACCAG
CGTTGAAAAATTTCTCATCGAGAAGTTCGACAGTGTGAGCGACCTGATGCAGTTGTCGGAGGGCGAAGAG
AGCCGAGCCTTCAGCTTCGATGTCGGCGGACGCGGCTATGTACTGCGGGTGAATAGCTGCGCTGATGGCT
TCTACAAAGACCGCTACGTGTACCGCCACTTCGCCAGCGCTGCACTACCCATCCCCGAAGTGTTGGACAT
CGGCGAGTTCAGCGAGAGCCTGACATACTGCATCAGTAGACGCGCCCAAGGCGTTACTCTCCAAGACCTC
CCCGAAACAGAGCTGCCTGCTGTGTTACAGCCTGTCGCCGAAGCTATGGATGCTATTGCCGCCGCCGACC
TCAGTCAAACCAGCGGCTTCGGCCCATTCGGGCCCCAAGGCATCGGCCAGTACACAACCTGGCGGGATTT
CATTTGCGCCATTGCTGATCCCCATGTCTACCACTGGCAGACCGTGATGGACGACACCGTGTCCGCCAGC
GTAGCTCAAGCCCTGGACGAACTGATGCTGTGGGCCGAAGACTGTCCCGAGGTGCGCCACCTCGTCCATG
CCGACTTCGGCAGCAACAACGTCCTGACCGACAACGGCCGCATCACCGCCGTAATCGACTGGTCCGAAGC
TATGTTCGGGGACAGTCAGTACGAGGTGGCCAACATCTTCTTCTGGCGGCCCTGGCTGGCTTGCATGGAG
CAGCAGACTCGCTACTTCGAGCGCCGGCATCCCGAGCTGGCCGGCAGCCCTCGTCTGCGAGCCTACATGC
TGCGCATCGGCCTGGATCAGCTCTACCAGAGCCTCGTGGACGGCAACTTCGACGATGCTGCCTGGGCTCA
AGGCCGCTGCGATGCCATCGTCCGCAGCGGGGCCGGCACCGTCGGTCGCACACAAATCGCTCGCCGGAGC
GCAGCCGTATGGACCGACGGCTGCGTCGAGGTGCTGGCCGACAGCGGCAACCGCCGGCCCAGTACACGAC
CGCGCGCTAAGGAGGTAGGTCGAGTTTAGACTCTAGCCATCACGATGGCCGCAATAAAATATCTTTATTT
TCATTACATCTGTGTGTTGGTTTTTTGTGTGAATCGATAGCGATAAGGATCCTCTTTGCGCTTGCGTTTT
CCCTTGTCCAGATAGCCCAGTAGCTGACATTCATCCGGGGTCAGCACCGTTTCTGCGGACTGGCTTTCTA
CGTAATGGTTTCTTAGACGTCAGGTGGCACTTTTCGGGGAAATGTGCGCGGAACCCCTATTTGTTTATTT
TTCTAAATACATTCAAATATGTATCCGCTCATGAGACAATAACCCTGATAAATGCTTCAATAATATTGAA
AAAGGAAGAGTATGAGTATTCAACATTTCCGTGTCGCCCTTATTCCCTTTTTTGCGGCATTTTGCCTTCC
TGTTTTTGCTCACCCAGAAACGCTGGTGAAAGTAAAAGATGCTGAAGATCAGTTGGGTGCACGAGTGGGT
TACATCGAACTGGATCTCAACAGCGGTAAGATCCTTGAGAGTTTTCGCCCCGAAGAACGTTTTCCAATGA
TGAGCACTTTCAAAGTTCTGCTATGTGGCGCGGTATTATCCCGTATTGACGCCGGGCAAGAGCAACTCGG
TCGCCGCATACACTATTCTCAGAATGACTTGGTTGAGTACTCACCAGTCACAGAAAAGCATCTTACGGAT
GGCATGACAGTAAGAGAATTATGCAGTGCTGCCATAACCATGAGTGATAACACTGCGGCCAACTTACTTC
TGACAACTATCGGAGGACCGAAGGAGCTAACCGCTTTTTTGCACAACATGGGGGATCATGTAACTCGCCT
TGATCGTTGGGAACCGGAGCTGAATGAAGCCATACCAAACGACGAGCGTGACACCACGATGCCTGTAGCA
ATGGCAACAACGTTGCGCAAACTATTAACTGGCGAACTACTTACTCTAGCTTCCCGGCAACAATTAATAG
ACTGGATGGAGGCGGATAAAGTTGCAGGACCACTTCTGCGCTCGGCCCTTCCGGCTGGCTGGTTTATTGC
TGATAAATCTGGAGCCGGTGAGCGTGGGTCTCGCGGTATCATTGCAGCACTGGGGCCAGATGGTAAGCCC
TCCCGTATCGTAGTTATCTACACGACGGGGAGTCAGGCAACTATGGATGAACGAAATAGACAGATCGCTG
AGATAGGTGCCTCACTGATTAAGCATTGGTAATTCGAAATGACCGACCAAGCGACGCCCAACCGGTATCA
GCTCACTCAAAGGCGGTAATACGGTTATCCACAGAATCAGGGGATAACGCAGGAAAGAACATGTGAGCAA
AAGGCCAGCAAAAGGCCAGGAACCGTAAAAAGGCCGCGTTGCTGGCGTTTTTCCATAGGCTCCGCCCCCC
TGACGAGCATCACAAAAATCGACGCTCAAGTCAGAGGTGGCGAAACCCGACAGGACTATAAAGATACCAG
GCGTTTCCCCCTGGAAGCTCCCTCGTGCGCTCTCCTGTTCCGACCCTGCCGCTTACCGGATACCTGTCCG
CCTTTCTCCCTTCGGGAAGCGTGGCGCTTTCTCATAGCTCACGCTGTAGGTATCTCAGTTCGGTGTAGGT
CGTTCGCTCCAAGCTGGGCTGTGTGCACGAACCCCCCGTTCAGCCCGACCGCTGCGCCTTATCCGGTAAC
TATCGTCTTGAGTCCAACCCGGTAAGACACGACTTATCGCCACTGGCAGCAGCCACTGGTAACAGGATTA
GCAGAGCGAGGTATGTAGGCGGTGCTACAGAGTTCTTGAAGTGGTGGCCTAACTACGGCTACACTAGAAG
GACAGTATTTGGTATCTGCGCTCTGCTGAAGCCAGTTACCTTCGGAAAAAGAGTTGGTAGCTCTTGATCC
GGCAAACAAACCACCGCTGGTAGCGGTGGTTTTTTTGTTTGCAAGCAGCAGATTACGCGCAGAAAAAAAG
GATTTCAAGAAGATCCTTTGATCTTTTCTACGGGGTCTGACGCTCAGTGGAACGAAAACTCACGTTAAGG
GATTTTGGTCATGAGATTATCAAAAAGGATCTTCACCTAGATCCTTTTATAGTCCGGAAATACAGGAACG
CACGCTGGATGGCCCTTCGCTGGGATGGTGAAACCATGAAAAATGGCAGCTTCAGTGGATTAAGTGGGGG
TAATGTGGCCTGTACCCTCTGGTTGCATAGGTATTCATACGGTTAAAATTTATCAGGCGCGATTGCGGCA
GTTTTTCGGGTGGTTTGTTGCCATTTTTACCTGTCTGCTGCCGTGATCGCGCTGAACGCGTTTTAGCGGT
GCGTACAATTAAGGGATTATGGTAAATCCACTTACTGTCTGCCCTCGTAGCCATCGAGATAAACCGCAGT
ACTCCGGCCACGATGCGTCCGGCGTAGAGGATCGAGATCT
Features (pLannotate 1.2.2; 20 found; start..end, strand, type, name):
    140..517     +  enhancer       CMV enhancer: human cytomegalovirus immediate early enhancer
    519..718     +  promoter       CMV promoter: human cytomegalovirus (CMV) immediate early promoter
    857..989     +  intron         chimeric intron: chimera between introns from human β-globin and immunoglobulin heavy chain genes
   1033..1051    +  promoter       T7 promoter: promoter for bacteriophage T7 RNA polymerase
   1065..1577    +  CDS            Nluc: NanoLuc® luciferase human codon-optimized
   1608..3230    +  CDS            CCT5: TCPE_HUMAN - Also known as CCTE, KIAA0098 From Homo sapiens (Human).
   3279..3304    +  CDS            SET1 (fragment): solubility-enhancement tag derived from T7 phage gene 10B
   3312..3328    +  terminator     T7 terminator (fragment): transcription terminator for bacteriophage T7 RNA polymerase
   3348..3469    -  polyA_signal   SV40 poly(A) signal: SV40 polyadenylation signal
   3492..3560    -  CDS            large T antigen (fragment): large T antigen from SV40 (simian virus 40)
   3565..3597    +  rep_origin     M13 ori (fragment): M13 bacteriophage origin of replication; arrow indicates direction of (+) strand synthesis
   3598..3649    -  misc_feature   bom (fragment): basis of mobility region from pBR322
   3714..4071    +  promoter       SV40 promoter: SV40 enhancer and early promoter
   4102..5124    +  CDS            hph: KHYB_ECOLX - Experimental evidence at protein level: Swiss-Prot protein existence level 1. The aminoglycoside phosphotransferases achieve inactivation of their antibiotic substrates by phosphorylation. Only phosphorylates hygromycin and closely related compounds such as demethyl analogs and destomycin. From Escherichia coli.
   5163..5211    +  polyA_signal   poly(A) signal: synthetic polyadenylation signal
   5232..5324    -  CDS            tnpA (fragment): TN5P_ECOLX - Also known as tnp. Experimental evidence at protein level: Swiss-Prot protein existence level 1. Mediates transposition of transposon Tn5 by a 'cut and paste' mechanism. First, the monomeric transposase binds the 19 bp inverted DNA repeats flanking the transposon. Then, dimerization of the DNA- bound transposase creates a synaptic DNA complex. After nicking of the first DNA strand, excision of the transposon proceeds through a series of intermediates. The transposase then mediates the insertion of the transposon at a new site by strand transfer. The activity of the wild- type tran
   5367..5471    +  promoter       AmpR promoter: bla
   5472..6332    +  CDS            AmpR: β-lactamase; bla; confers resistance to ampicillin, carbenicillin, and related antibiotics
   6490..7078    -  rep_origin     ori: high-copy-number ColE1/pMB1/pBR322/pUC origin of replication
   7194..7477    +  misc_feature   cer region: ColE1-derived recombination site that helps to maintain plasmids as monomers
