[The description below was written by a language model from this plasmid's Addgene catalogue record and pLannotate feature annotations shown in this document.]
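Description:
pNLF1-N_CCT5:1-541 is a mammalian expression plasmid of about 7.5 kb built on the commercial pNLF1-N backbone, which is designed for making N-terminal NanoLuc luciferase fusions. It is propagated in E. coli through a high-copy ColE1/pUC-type origin with ampicillin selection (β-lactamase under its own promoter). A ColE1 cer site is also annotated, which helps keep the plasmid monomeric. For selection in mammalian cells, an SV40 enhancer/early promoter drives the hygromycin phosphotransferase gene (hph), followed by a synthetic polyadenylation signal.

The expression cassette uses the CMV immediate early enhancer and promoter followed by a chimeric β-globin/immunoglobulin intron, which generally improves transcript processing and expression. A T7 promoter just upstream of the coding region could also support in vitro transcription. The open reading frame begins with human codon-optimised NanoLuc, joined through a short linker to full-length, wild-type human CCT5 (residues M1 to E541, 1,623 bp), the epsilon subunit of the TCP-1/CCT chaperonin complex. An SV40 poly(A) signal lies downstream. The insert was derived from a Mammalian Gene Collection clone and introduced by ligation-independent cloning, with the flanking EcoRI and XbaI sites retained. Several short annotated fragments (SET1, T7 terminator, large T antigen, M13 ori, bom, tnpA) are probably partial sequence matches or backbone remnants rather than functional elements.

The stated purpose is mammalian expression of NanoLuc-tagged full-length CCT5. The associated work evaluates the ligandability of WD40 repeat proteins. NanoLuc fusions of this kind are commonly used as luminescent donors in bioluminescence-based cellular assays, although the record does not specify the assay for which this construct was used.
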