Addgene plasmid #210978: pNLF1-N_CCT5:1-541
Purpose: Mammalian expression of full-length human CCT5. N-terminal NanoLuc luciferase tag.
Depositing lab: Cheryl Arrowsmith. Depositing organization: University of Toronto. Publication: A Target Class Ligandability Evaluation of WD40 Repeat-Containing Proteins. Ackloo S, Li F, Szewczyk M, Seitova A, Loppnau P, Zeng H, Xu J, Ahmad S, Arnautova YA, Baghaie AJ, Beldar S, Bolotokova A, Centrella PA, Chau I, Clark MA, Cuozzo JW, Dehghani-Tafti S, Disch JS, Dong A, Dumas A, Feng JA, Ghiabi P, Gibson E, Gilmer J, Goldman B, Green SR, Guie MA, Guilinger JP, Harms N, Herasymenko O, Houliston S, Hutchinson A, Kearnes S, Keefe AD, Kimani SW, Kramer T, Kutera M, Kwak HA, Lento C, Li Y, Liu J, Loup J, Machado RAC, Mulhern CJ, Perveen S, Righetto GL, Riley P, Shrestha S, Sigel EA, Silva M, Sintchak MD, Slakman BL, Taylor RD, Thompson J, Torng W, Underkoffler C, von Rechenberg M, Walsh RT, Watson I, Wilson DJ, Wolf E, Yadav M, Yazdi AK, Zhang J, Zhang Y, Santhakumar V, Edwards AM, Barsyte-Lovejoy D, Schapira M, Brown PJ, Halabelian L, Arrowsmith CH. J Med Chem. 2025 Jan 23;68(2):1092-1112. doi: 10.1021/acs.jmedchem.4c02010. Epub 2024 Nov 4. PubMed 39495097.
Backbone
  Vector backbone: pNLF1-N
  Backbone manufacturer: Promega
  Vector type: Mammalian Expression
  Selectable markers: Hygromycin
Growth in bacteria
  Bacterial resistance: Ampicillin, 100 μg/mL
  Growth temperature: 37°C
  Growth strain: DH5alpha
  Copy number: High Copy
Gene/Insert
  Gene/Insert name: CCT5:M1-E541
  Species: H. sapiens (human)
  Insert size (bp): 1623
  Mutation: wild type
  Entrez Gene: CCT5 (a.k.a. CCT-epsilon, CCTE, HEL-S-69, PNAS-102, TCP-1-epsilon)
  Promoter: CMV
  Tag / fusion protein: NanoLuc luciferase (N terminal on insert)
  Cloning method: Ligation Independent Cloning
  Sequencing primers: 5′ gtaaccatcaacggagtgac; 3′ tatcatgtctgctcgaagc
Resource information
  A portion of this plasmid was derived from a plasmid made by: Mammalian Gene Collection (BC035499)
Terms and licenses: Academic/Nonprofit Terms; Industry Terms: Not Available to Industry
Depositor comments: 5' Cloning Site: EcoR1 (not destroyed), 3' Cloning Site: Xba1 (not destroyed). N terminal tag: mvftledfvgdwrqtagynldqvleqggvsslfqnlgvsvtpiqrivlsgenglkidihviipyeglsgdqmgqiekifkvvypvddhhfkvilhygtlvidgvtpnmidyfgrpyegiavfdgkkitvtgtlwngnkiiderlinpdgsllfrvtingvtgwrlcerilagssgaiasef.
How to cite: pNLF1-N_CCT5:1-541 was a gift from Cheryl Arrowsmith (Addgene plasmid # 210978 ; http://n2t.net/addgene:210978 ; RRID:Addgene_210978)
