>Addgene plasmid #210978 | pNLF1-N_CCT5:1-541 | depositor partial sequence | sequence record 411436 | Insert sequence
ATGGCGTCCATGGGGACCCTCGCCTTCGATGAATATGGGCGCCCTTTCCTCATCATCAAGGATCAGGACC
GCAAGTCCCGTCTTATGGGACTTGAGGCCCTCAAGTCTCATATAATGGCAGCAAAGGCTGTAGCAAATAC
AATGAGAACATCACTTGGACCAAATGGGCTTGATAAGATGATGGTGGATAAGGATGGGGATGTGACTGTA
ACTAATGATGGGGCCACCATCTTAAGCATGATGGATGTTGATCATCAGATTGCCAAGCTGATGGTGGAAC
TGTCCAAGTCTCAGGATGATGAAATTGGAGATGGAACCACAGGAGTGGTTGTCCTGGCTGGTGCCTTGTT
AGAAGAAGCGGAGCAATTGCTAGACCGAGGCATTCACCCAATCAGAATAGCCGATGGCTATGAGCAGGCT
GCTCGCGTTGCTATTGAACACCTGGACAAGATCAGCGATAGCGTCCTTGTTGACATAAAGGACACCGAAC
CCCTGATTCAGACAGCAAAAACCACGCTGGGCTCCAAAGTGGTCAACAGTTGTCACCGACAGATGGCTGA
GATTGCTGTGAATGCCGTCCTCACTGTAGCAGATATGGAGCGGAGAGACGTTGACTTTGAGCTTATCAAA
GTAGAAGGCAAAGTGGGCGGCAGGCTGGAGGACACTAAACTGATTAAGGGCGTGATTGTGGACAAGGATT
TCAGTCACCCACAGATGCCAAAAAAAGTGGAAGATGCGAAGATTGCAATTCTCACATGTCCATTTGAACC
ACCCAAACCAAAAACAAAGCATAAGCTGGATGTGACCTCTGTCGAAGATTATAAAGCCCTTCAGAAATAC
GAAAAGGAGAAATTTGAAGAGATGATTCAACAAATTAAAGAGACTGGTGCTAACCTAGCAATTTGTCAGT
GGGGCTTTGATGATGAAGCAAATCACTTACTTCTTCAGAACAACTTGCCTGCGGTTCGCTGGGTAGGAGG
ACCTGAAATTGAGCTGATTGCCATCGCAACAGGAGGGCGGATCGTCCCCAGGTTCTCAGAGCTCACAGCC
GAGAAGCTGGGCTTTGCTGGTCTTGTACAGGAGATCTCATTTGGGACAACTAAGGATAAAATGCTGGTCA
TCGAGCAGTGTAAGAACTCCAGAGCTGTAACCATTTTTATTAGAGGAGGAAATAAGATGATCATTGAGGA
GGCGAAACGATCCCTTCACGATGCTTTGTGTGTCATCCGGAACCTCATCCGCGATAATCGTGTGGTGTAT
GGAGGAGGGGCTGCTGAGATATCCTGTGCCCTGGCAGTTAGCCAAGAGGCGGATAAGTGCCCCACCTTAG
AACAGTATGCCATGAGAGCGTTTGCCGACGCACTGGAGGTCATCCCCATGGCCCTCTCTGAAAACAGTGG
CATGAATCCCATCCAGACTATGACCGAAGTCCGAGCCAGACAGGTGAAGGAGATGAACCCTGCTCTTGGC
ATCGACTGTTTGCACAAGGGGACAAATGATATGAAGCAACAGCATGTCATAGAAACCTTGATTGGCAAAA
AGCAACAGATATCTCTTGCAACACAAATGGTTAGAATGATTTTGAAGATTGATGACATTCGTAAGCCTGG
AGAATCTGAAGAA
